Addgene plasmid #61391: pCS2-Cre.zf1
Purpose: mRNA synthesis of Cre recombinase codon modified for zebrafish
Depositing lab: Harold Burgess. Depositing organization: National Institute of Child Health and Human Development (NICHD). Publication: Increased functional protein expression using nucleotide sequence features enriched in highly expressed genes in zebrafish. Horstick EJ, Jordan DC, Bergeron SA, Tabor KM, Serpe M, Feldman B, Burgess HA. Nucleic Acids Res. 2015 Jan 27. pii: gkv035. 10.1093/nar/gkv035 PubMed 25628360.
Backbone
  Vector backbone: pCS2
  Backbone size w/o insert (bp): 4100
  Total vector size (bp): 5124
  Vector type: Zebrafish expression
Growth in bacteria
  Bacterial resistance: Ampicillin, 100 μg/mL
  Growth temperature: 37°C
  Growth strain: Top10
  Copy number: High Copy
Gene/Insert
  Gene/Insert name: Cre.zf1
  Species: Synthetic
  Insert size (bp): 1032
  Promoter: sp6
  Cloning method: Restriction Enzyme; 5′ cloning site BamHI (destroyed during cloning); 3′ cloning site EcoRI (destroyed during cloning)
  Sequencing primers: 5′ sp6
Terms and licenses: Academic/Nonprofit Terms; Industry Terms: Not Available to Industry
How to cite: pCS2-Cre.zf1 was a gift from Harold Burgess (Addgene plasmid # 61391 ; http://n2t.net/addgene:61391 ; RRID:Addgene_61391)
