[The description below was written by a language model from this plasmid's Addgene catalogue record and pLannotate feature annotations shown in this document.]
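Description:
pCS2-Cre.zf1 is a zebrafish expression plasmid of about 5.1 kb, built on the pCS2 backbone, that carries Cre.zf1, a synthetic 1,032 bp version of the bacteriophage P1 Cre recombinase coding sequence with codons modified for zebrafish. It is maintained in E. coli as a high-copy plasmid through a ColE1/pUC-type origin and selected with ampicillin via the β-lactamase gene. An f1 origin and remnants of lac sequences (lac promoter and operator, lacZα and lacI fragments) are also present as backbone carry-over. The insert was placed between BamHI and EcoRI sites, both of which were destroyed during cloning.

The Cre open reading frame sits downstream of two promoters in tandem: the simian cytomegalovirus IE94 enhancer/promoter, which can drive expression directly from plasmid DNA in vertebrate cells, and an SP6 promoter immediately upstream of the coding sequence, which the record lists as the relevant promoter. An SV40 polyadenylation signal follows the insert, so SP6 run-off transcripts and CMV-driven transcripts both carry this 3′ processing sequence. Antisense-oriented T7 (partial) and T3 promoters flank the polyadenylation region. No epitope tag or reporter is annotated.

The stated purpose is in vitro synthesis of Cre mRNA. Such mRNA is typically delivered into zebrafish embryos to recombine loxP-flanked cassettes in transgenic lines, although the record does not describe specific applications. The construct comes from work on nucleotide sequence features that raise functional protein expression in zebrafish. The two sequence records, one from sequencing at the repository and one of 5,124 nt, differ by three nucleotides and in their start coordinate but show the same feature set.
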