Features (pLannotate 1.2.2; 15 found; start..end, strand, type, name):
    102..119     -  promoter       T7 promoter (fragment): promoter for bacteriophage T7 RNA polymerase
    124..258     -  polyA_signal   SV40 poly(A) signal: SV40 polyadenylation signal
    371..389     -  promoter       T3 promoter: promoter for bacteriophage T3 RNA polymerase
    434..450     -  protein_bind   lac operator: The lac repressor binds to the lac operator to inhibit transcription in E. coli. This inhibition can be relieved by adding lactose or isopropyl-β-D-thiogalactopyranoside (IPTG). lac repressor encoded by lacI
    458..488     -  promoter       lac promoter: promoter for the E. coli lac operon
    503..524     -  protein_bind   CAP binding site: CAP binding activates transcription in the presence of cAMP. E. coli catabolite activator protein
    537..629     -  CDS            lacI (fragment): lac repressor; lacI; The lac repressor binds to the lac operator to inhibit transcription in E. coli. This inhibition can be relieved by adding lactose or isopropyl-β-D-thiogalactopyranoside (IPTG).
    812..1400    -  rep_origin     ori: high-copy-number ColE1/pMB1/pBR322/pUC origin of replication
   1571..2431    -  CDS            AmpR: β-lactamase; bla; confers resistance to ampicillin, carbenicillin, and related antibiotics
   2432..2536    -  promoter       AmpR promoter: bla
   2589..3017    -  rep_origin     f1 ori (sequence partly withheld): f1 bacteriophage origin of replication; arrow indicates direction of (+) strand synthesis
   3022..3088    -  CDS            lacZα (fragment): LacZα fragment of β-galactosidase; lacZ fragment
   3095..4072    +  promoter       CMV IE94 promoter: enhancer/promoter region of simian cytomegalovirus major immediate early transcription unit IE94
   4107..4125    +  promoter       SP6 promoter: promoter for bacteriophage SP6 RNA polymerase
   4163..70      +  CDS            cre (across the origin): RECR_BPP1 - Experimental evidence at protein level: Swiss-Prot protein existence level 1. Catalyzes site-specific recombination between two 34-base- pair LOXP sites. Its role is to maintain the phage genome as a monomeric unit-copy plasmid in the lysogenic state. From Escherichia phage P1 (Bacteriophage P1).
>Addgene plasmid #61391 | pCS2-Cre.zf1 | addgene full sequence | sequence record 448147 | Addgene NGS Result
TGTGATGAACTACATCAGAAACCTGGACTCTGAGACAGGAGCTATGGTGAGACTGCTGGAGGATGGAGAC
TAAAAATTCAAGGCCTCTCGAGCCTCTAGAACTATAGTGAGTCGTATTACGTAGATCCAGACATGATAAG
ATACATTGATGAGTTTGGACAAACCACAACTAGAATGCAGTGAAAAAAATGCTTTATTTGTGAAATTTGT
GATGCTATTGCTTTATTTGTAACCATTATAAGCTGCAATAAACAAGTTAACAACAACAATTGCATTCATT
TTATGTTTCAGGTTCAGGGGGAGGTGTGGGAGGTTTTTTAATTCGCGGCCGCGGCGCCAATGCATTGGGC
CCGGTACCCAGCTTTTGTTCCCTTTAGTGAGGGTTAATTGCGCGCTTGGCGTAATCATGGTCATAGCTGT
TTCCTGTGTGAAATTGTTATCCGCTCACAATTCCACACAACATACGAGCCGGGAGCATAAAGTGTAAAGC
CTGGGGTGCCTAATGAGTGAGCTAACTCACATTAATTGCGTTGCGCTCACTGCCCGCTTTCCAGTCGGGA
AACCTGTCGTGCCAGCTGCATTAATGAATCGGCCAACGCGCGGGGAGAGGCGGTTTGCGTATTGGGCGCT
CTTCCGCTTCCTCGCTCACTGACTCGCTGCGCTCGGTCGTTCGGCTGCGGCGAGCGGTATCAGCTCACTC
AAAGGCGGTAATACGGTTATCCACAGAATCAGGGGATAACGCAGGAAAGAACATGTGAGCAAAAGGCCAG
CAAAAGGCCAGGAACCGTAAAAAGGCCGCGTTGCTGGCGTTTTTCCATAGGCTCCGCCCCCCTGACGAGC
ATCACAAAAATCGACGCTCAAGTCAGAGGTGGCGAAACCCGACAGGACTATAAAGATACCAGGCGTTTCC
CCCTGGAAGCTCCCTCGTGCGCTCTCCTGTTCCGACCCTGCCGCTTACCGGATACCTGTCCGCCTTTCTC
CCTTCGGGAAGCGTGGCGCTTTCTCATAGCTCACGCTGTAGGTATCTCAGTTCGGTGTAGGTCGTTCGCT
CCAAGCTGGGCTGTGTGCACGAACCCCCCGTTCAGCCCGACCGCTGCGCCTTATCCGGTAACTATCGTCT
TGAGTCCAACCCGGTAAGACACGACTTATCGCCACTGGCAGCAGCCACTGGTAACAGGATTAGCAGAGCG
AGGTATGTAGGCGGTGCTACAGAGTTCTTGAAGTGGTGGCCTAACTACGGCTACACTAGAAGAACAGTAT
TTGGTATCTGCGCTCTGCTGAAGCCAGTTACCTTCGGAAAAAGAGTTGGTAGCTCTTGATCCGGCAAACA
AACCACCGCTGGTAGCGGTGGTTTTTTTGTTTGCAAGCAGCAGATTACGCGCAGAAAAAAAGGATCTCAA
GAAGATCCTTTGATCTTTTCTACGGGGTCTGACGCTCAGTGGAACGAAAACTCACGTTAAGGGATTTTGG
TCATGAGATTATCAAAAAGGATCTTCACCTAGATCCTTTTAAATTAAAAATGAAGTTTTAAATCAATCTA
AAGTATATATGAGTAAACTTGGTCTGACAGTTACCAATGCTTAATCAGTGAGGCACCTATCTCAGCGATC
TGTCTATTTCGTTCATCCATAGTTGCCTGACTCCCCGTCGTGTAGATAACTACGATACGGGAGGGCTTAC
CATCTGGCCCCAGTGCTGCAATGATACCGCGAGACCCACGCTCACCGGCTCCAGATTTATCAGCAATAAA
CCAGCCAGCCGGAAGGGCCGAGCGCAGAAGTGGTCCTGCAACTTTATCCGCCTCCATCCAGTCTATTAAT
TGTTGCCGGGAAGCTAGAGTAAGTAGTTCGCCAGTTAATAGTTTGCGCAACGTTGTTGCCATTGCTACAG
GCATCGTGGTGTCACGCTCGTCGTTTGGTATGGCTTCATTCAGCTCCGGTTCCCAACGATCAAGGCGAGT
TACATGATCCCCCATGTTGTGCAAAAAAGCGGTTAGCTCCTTCGGTCCTCCGATCGTTGTCAGAAGTAAG
TTGGCCGCAGTGTTATCACTCATGGTTATGGCAGCACTGCATAATTCTCTTACTGTCATGCCATCCGTAA
GATGCTTTTCTGTGACTGGTGAGTACTCAACCAAGTCATTCTGAGAATAGTGTATGCGGCGACCGAGTTG
CTCTTGCCCGGCGTCAATACGGGATAATACCGCGCCACATAGCAGAACTTTAAAAGTGCTCATCATTGGA
AAACGTTCTTCGGGGCGAAAACTCTCAAGGATCTTACCGCTGTTGAGATCCAGTTCGATGTAACCCACTC
GTGCACCCAACTGATCTTCAGCATCTTTTACTTTCACCAGCGTTTCTGGGTGAGCAAAAACAGGAAGGCA
AAATGCCGCAAAAAAGGGAATAAGGGCGACACGGAAATGTTGAATACTCATACTCTTCCTTTTTCAATAT
TATTGAAGCATTTATCAGGGTTATTGTCTCATGAGCGGATACATATTTGAATGTATTTAGAAAAATAAAC
AAATAGGGGTTCCGCGCACATTTCCCCGAAAAGTGCCACCTAAATTGTAAGCGTTAATATTTTGTTAAAA
TTCGCGTTAAATTTTTGTTAAATCAGCTCATTTTTTAACCAATAGGCCGAAATCGGCAAAATCCCTTATA
AATCAAAAGAATAGACCGAGATAGGGT
[37 nt withheld, positions 2688-2724]
AAAGAACGTGGACTCCAACGTCAAAGG
[49 nt withheld, positions 2752-2800]
T
[91 nt withheld, positions 2802-2892]
G
[124 nt withheld, positions 2894-3017]
CCCATTCGCCATTCAGGCTGCGCAACTGTTGGGAAGGGCGATCGGTGCGGGCCTCTTCGCTATTACGCCA
GTCGACCGCCAATTCAATATGGCGTATATGGACTCATGCCAATTCAATATGGTGGATCTGGACCTGTGCC
AATTCAATATGGCGTATATGGACTCGTGCCAATTCAATATGGTGGATCTGGACCCCAGCCAATTCAATAT
GGCGGACTTGGCACCATGCCAATTCAATATGGCGGACCTGGCACTGTGCCAACTGGGGAGGGGTCTACTT
GGCACGGTGCCAAGTTTGAGGAGGGGTCTTGGCCCTGTGCCAAGTCCGCCATATTGAATTGGCATGGTGC
CAATAATGGCGGCCATATTGGCTATATGCCAGGATCAATATATAGGCAATATCCAATATGGCCCTATGCC
AATATGGCTATTGGCCAGGTTCAATACTATGTATTGGCCCTATGCCATATAGTATTCCATATATGGGTTT
TCCTATTGACGTAGATAGCCCCTCCCAATGGGCGGTCCCATATACCATATATGGGGCTTCCTAATACCGC
CCATAGCCACTCCCCCATTGACGTCAATGGTCTCTATATATGGTCTTTCCTATTGACGTCATATGGGCGG
TCCTATTGACGTATATGGCGCCTCCCCCATTGACGTCAATTACGGTAAATGGCCCGCCTGGCTCAATGCC
CATTGACGTCAATAGGACCACCCACCATTGACGTCAATGGGATGGCTCATTGCCCATTCATATCCGTTCT
CACGCCCCCTATTGACGTCAATGACGGTAAATGGCCCACTTGGCAGTACATCAATATCTATTAATAGTAA
CTTGGCAAGTACATTACTATTGGAAGTACGCCAGGGTACATTGGCAGTACTCCCATTGACGTCAATGGCG
GTAAATGGCCCGCGATGGCTGCCAAGTACATCCCCATTGACGTCAATGGGGAGGGGCAATGACGCAAATG
GGCGTTCCATTGACGTAAATGGGCGGTAGGCGTGCCTAATGGGAGGTCTATATAAGCAATGCTCGTTTAG
GGAACCGCCATTCTGCCTGGGGACGTCGGAGCAAGCTTGATTTAGGTGACACTATAGAATACAAGCTACT
TGTTCTTTTTGCAGGATCTGCCACCATGTCCAATCTTCTAACCGTCCACCAAAATCTACCTGCTCTGCCT
GTGGATGCTACATCTGATGAGGTGAGAAAGAACCTGATGGACATGTTCAGAGACAGACAGGCTTTCTCTG
AGCACACATGGAAGATGCTGCTGTCTGTCTGCAGGAGCTGGGCTGCTTGGTGTAAGCTGAACAACAGAAA
GTGGTTCCCTGCTGAGCCTGAGGATGTGAGAGACTACCTGCTGTACCTCCAGGCTAGAGGACTGGCTGTG
AAGACAATCCAGCAGCACCTGGGACAGCTGAACATGCTGCACAGAAGGTCTGGACTGCCTAGACCTTCTG
ACAGCAATGCTGTGAGCCTGGTGATGAGAAGAATCAGAAAGGAGAATGTGGATGCTGGAGAGAGAGCTAA
GCAGGCTCTGGCTTTTGAGAGAACAGACTTTGACCAGGTGAGAAGCCTGATGGAGAACTCTGACAGATGT
CAGGACATCAGAAACCTGGCTTTCCTGGGAATTGCTTACAACACACTGCTGAGAATTGCTGAGATTGCTA
GAATCAGAGTGAAGGACATCAGCAGAACAGATGGAGGAAGAATGCTGATCCACATTGGAAGAACAAAGAC
ACTGGTGAGCACAGCTGGAGTGGAGAAGGCTCTGAGCCTGGGAGTGACAAAGCTGGTGGAGAGATGGATC
TCTGTGTCTGGAGTGGCTGATGACCCTAACAACTACCTGTTCTGTAGAGTGAGAAAGAATGGAGTGGCTG
CTCCTTCTGCTACAAGCCAGCTGAGCACAAGGGCTCTGGAGGGAATCTTTGAGGCTACACACAGACTGAT
CTATGGAGCTAAGGATGACTCTGGACAGAGATACCTGGCTTGGTCTGGACACTCTGCTAGAGTGGGAGCT
GCTAGAGACATGGCTAGAGCTGGAGTGAGCATCCCTGAGATCATGCAGGCTGGAGGATGGACAAATGTGA
ACAT
