Features (pLannotate 1.2.2; 15 found; start..end, strand, type, name):
     35..53      +  promoter       SP6 promoter: promoter for bacteriophage SP6 RNA polymerase
     91..1119    +  CDS            cre: RECR_BPP1 - Experimental evidence at protein level: Swiss-Prot protein existence level 1. Catalyzes site-specific recombination between two 34-base- pair LOXP sites. Its role is to maintain the phage genome as a monomeric unit-copy plasmid in the lysogenic state. From Escherichia phage P1 (Bacteriophage P1).
   1151..1168    -  promoter       T7 promoter (fragment): promoter for bacteriophage T7 RNA polymerase
   1173..1307    -  polyA_signal   SV40 poly(A) signal: SV40 polyadenylation signal
   1420..1438    -  promoter       T3 promoter: promoter for bacteriophage T3 RNA polymerase
   1483..1499    -  protein_bind   lac operator: The lac repressor binds to the lac operator to inhibit transcription in E. coli. This inhibition can be relieved by adding lactose or isopropyl-β-D-thiogalactopyranoside (IPTG). lac repressor encoded by lacI
   1507..1537    -  promoter       lac promoter: promoter for the E. coli lac operon
   1552..1573    -  protein_bind   CAP binding site: CAP binding activates transcription in the presence of cAMP. E. coli catabolite activator protein
   1586..1678    -  CDS            lacI (fragment): lac repressor; lacI; The lac repressor binds to the lac operator to inhibit transcription in E. coli. This inhibition can be relieved by adding lactose or isopropyl-β-D-thiogalactopyranoside (IPTG).
   1861..2449    -  rep_origin     ori: high-copy-number ColE1/pMB1/pBR322/pUC origin of replication
   2620..3480    -  CDS            AmpR: β-lactamase; bla; confers resistance to ampicillin, carbenicillin, and related antibiotics
   3481..3585    -  promoter       AmpR promoter: bla
   3638..4066    -  rep_origin     f1 ori (sequence partly withheld): f1 bacteriophage origin of replication; arrow indicates direction of (+) strand synthesis
   4071..4137    -  CDS            lacZα (fragment): LacZα fragment of β-galactosidase; lacZ fragment
   4140..5124    +  promoter       CMV IE94 promoter: enhancer/promoter region of simian cytomegalovirus major immediate early transcription unit IE94
>Addgene plasmid #61391 | pCS2-Cre.zf1 | analyzer sequence | sequence record 101780
CGCCATTCTGCCTGGGGACGTCGGAGCAAGCTTGATTTAGGTGACACTATAGAATACAAGCTACTTGTTC
TTTTTGCAGGATCTGCCACCATGTCCAATCTTCTAACCGTCCACCAAAATCTACCTGCTCTGCCTGTGGA
TGCTACATCTGATGAGGTGAGAAAGAACCTGATGGACATGTTCAGAGACAGACAGGCTTTCTCTGAGCAC
ACATGGAAGATGCTGCTGTCTGTCTGCAGGAGCTGGGCTGCTTGGTGTAAGCTGAACAACAGAAAGTGGT
TCCCTGCTGAGCCTGAGGATGTGAGAGACTACCTGCTGTACCTCCAGGCTAGAGGACTGGCTGTGAAGAC
AATCCAGCAGCACCTGGGACAGCTGAACATGCTGCACAGAAGGTCTGGACTGCCTAGACCTTCTGACAGC
AATGCTGTGAGCCTGGTGATGAGAAGAATCAGAAAGGAGAATGTGGATGCTGGAGAGAGAGCTAAGCAGG
CTCTGGCTTTTGAGAGAACAGACTTTGACCAGGTGAGAAGCCTGATGGAGAACTCTGACAGATGTCAGGA
CATCAGAAACCTGGCTTTCCTGGGAATTGCTTACAACACACTGCTGAGAATTGCTGAGATTGCTAGAATC
AGAGTGAAGGACATCAGCAGAACAGATGGAGGAAGAATGCTGATCCACATTGGAAGAACAAAGACACTGG
TGAGCACAGCTGGAGTGGAGAAGGCTCTGAGCCTGGGAGTGACAAAGCTGGTGGAGAGATGGATCTCTGT
GTCTGGAGTGGCTGATGACCCTAACAACTACCTGTTCTGTAGAGTGAGAAAGAATGGAGTGGCTGCTCCT
TCTGCTACAAGCCAGCTGAGCACAAGGGCTCTGGAGGGAATCTTTGAGGCTACACACAGACTGATCTATG
GAGCTAAGGATGACTCTGGACAGAGATACCTGGCTTGGTCTGGACACTCTGCTAGAGTGGGAGCTGCTAG
AGACATGGCTAGAGCTGGAGTGAGCATCCCTGAGATCATGCAGGCTGGAGGATGGACAAATGTGAACATT
GTGATGAACTACATCAGAAACCTGGACTCTGAGACAGGAGCTATGGTGAGACTGCTGGAGGATGGAGACT
AAAAATTCAAGGCCTCTCGAGCCTCTAGAACTATAGTGAGTCGTATTACGTAGATCCAGACATGATAAGA
TACATTGATGAGTTTGGACAAACCACAACTAGAATGCAGTGAAAAAAATGCTTTATTTGTGAAATTTGTG
ATGCTATTGCTTTATTTGTAACCATTATAAGCTGCAATAAACAAGTTAACAACAACAATTGCATTCATTT
TATGTTTCAGGTTCAGGGGGAGGTGTGGGAGGTTTTTTAATTCGCGGCCGCGGCGCCAATGCATTGGGCC
CGGTACCCAGCTTTTGTTCCCTTTAGTGAGGGTTAATTGCGCGCTTGGCGTAATCATGGTCATAGCTGTT
TCCTGTGTGAAATTGTTATCCGCTCACAATTCCACACAACATACGAGCCGGGAGCATAAAGTGTAAAGCC
TGGGGTGCCTAATGAGTGAGCTAACTCACATTAATTGCGTTGCGCTCACTGCCCGCTTTCCAGTCGGGAA
ACCTGTCGTGCCAGCTGCATTAATGAATCGGCCAACGCGCGGGGAGAGGCGGTTTGCGTATTGGGCGCTC
TTCCGCTTCCTCGCTCACTGACTCGCTGCGCTCGGTCGTTCGGCTGCGGCGAGCGGTATCAGCTCACTCA
AAGGCGGTAATACGGTTATCCACAGAATCAGGGGATAACGCAGGAAAGAACATGTGAGCAAAAGGCCAGC
AAAAGGCCAGGAACCGTAAAAAGGCCGCGTTGCTGGCGTTTTTCCATAGGCTCCGCCCCCCTGACGAGCA
TCACAAAAATCGACGCTCAAGTCAGAGGTGGCGAAACCCGACAGGACTATAAAGATACCAGGCGTTTCCC
CCTGGAAGCTCCCTCGTGCGCTCTCCTGTTCCGACCCTGCCGCTTACCGGATACCTGTCCGCCTTTCTCC
CTTCGGGAAGCGTGGCGCTTTCTCATAGCTCACGCTGTAGGTATCTCAGTTCGGTGTAGGTCGTTCGCTC
CAAGCTGGGCTGTGTGCACGAACCCCCCGTTCAGCCCGACCGCTGCGCCTTATCCGGTAACTATCGTCTT
GAGTCCAACCCGGTAAGACACGACTTATCGCCACTGGCAGCAGCCACTGGTAACAGGATTAGCAGAGCGA
GGTATGTAGGCGGTGCTACAGAGTTCTTGAAGTGGTGGCCTAACTACGGCTACACTAGAAGGACAGTATT
TGGTATCTGCGCTCTGCTGAAGCCAGTTACCTTCGGAAAAAGAGTTGGTAGCTCTTGATCCGGCAAACAA
ACCACCGCTGGTAGCGGTGGTTTTTTTGTTTGCAAGCAGCAGATTACGCGCAGAAAAAAAGGATCTCAAG
AAGATCCTTTGATCTTTTCTACGGGGTCTGACGCTCAGTGGAACGAAAACTCACGTTAAGGGATTTTGGT
CATGAGATTATCAAAAAGGATCTTCACCTAGATCCTTTTAAATTAAAAATGAAGTTTTAAATCAATCTAA
AGTATATATGAGTAAACTTGGTCTGACAGTTACCAATGCTTAATCAGTGAGGCACCTATCTCAGCGATCT
GTCTATTTCGTTCATCCATAGTTGCCTGACTCCCCGTCGTGTAGATAACTACGATACGGGAGGGCTTACC
ATCTGGCCCCAGTGCTGCAATGATACCGCGAGACCCACGCTCACCGGCTCCAGATTTATCAGCAATAAAC
CAGCCAGCCGGAAGGGCCGAGCGCAGAAGTGGTCCTGCAACTTTATCCGCCTCCATCCAGTCTATTAATT
GTTGCCGGGAAGCTAGAGTAAGTAGTTCGCCAGTTAATAGTTTGCGCAACGTTGTTGCCATTGCTACAGG
CATCGTGGTGTCACGCTCGTCGTTTGGTATGGCTTCATTCAGCTCCGGTTCCCAACGATCAAGGCGAGTT
ACATGATCCCCCATGTTGTGCAAAAAAGCGGTTAGCTCCTTCGGTCCTCCGATCGTTGTCAGAAGTAAGT
TGGCCGCAGTGTTATCACTCATGGTTATGGCAGCACTGCATAATTCTCTTACTGTCATGCCATCCGTAAG
ATGCTTTTCTGTGACTGGTGAGTACTCAACCAAGTCATTCTGAGAATAGTGTATGCGGCGACCGAGTTGC
TCTTGCCCGGCGTCAATACGGGATAATACCGCGCCACATAGCAGAACTTTAAAAGTGCTCATCATTGGAA
AACGTTCTTCGGGGCGAAAACTCTCAAGGATCTTACCGCTGTTGAGATCCAGTTCGATGTAACCCACTCG
TGCACCCAACTGATCTTCAGCATCTTTTACTTTCACCAGCGTTTCTGGGTGAGCAAAAACAGGAAGGCAA
AATGCCGCAAAAAAGGGAATAAGGGCGACACGGAAATGTTGAATACTCATACTCTTCCTTTTTCAATATT
ATTGAAGCATTTATCAGGGTTATTGTCTCATGAGCGGATACATATTTGAATGTATTTAGAAAAATAAACA
AATAGGGGTTCCGCGCACATTTCCCCGAAAAGTGCCACCTAAATTGTAAGCGTTAATATTTTGTTAAAAT
TCGCGTTAAATTTTTGTTAAATCAGCTCATTTTTTAACCAATAGGCCGAAATCGGCAAAATCCCTTATAA
ATCAAAAGAATAGACCGAGATAGGGT
[37 nt withheld, positions 3737-3773]
AAAGAACGTGGACTCCAACGTCAAAGG
[49 nt withheld, positions 3801-3849]
T
[91 nt withheld, positions 3851-3941]
G
[124 nt withheld, positions 3943-4066]
CCCATTCGCCATTCAGGCTGCGCAACTGTTGGGAAGGGCGATCGGTGCGGGCCTCTTCGCTATTACGCCA
GTCGACCATAGCCAATTCAATATGGCGTATATGGACTCATGCCAATTCAATATGGTGGATCTGGACCTGT
GCCAATTCAATATGGCGTATATGGACTCGTGCCAATTCAATATGGTGGATCTGGACCCCAGCCAATTCAA
TATGGCGGACTTGGCACCATGCCAATTCAATATGGCGGACTTGGCACTGTGCCAACTGGGGAGGGGTCTA
CTTGGCACGGTGCCAAGTTTGAGGAGGGGTCTTGGCCCTGTGCCAAGTCCGCCATATTGAATTGGCATGG
TGCCAATAATGGCGGCCATATTGGCTATATGCCAGGATCAATATATAGGCAATATCCAATATGGCCCTAT
GCCAATATGGCTATTGGCCAGGTTCAATACTATGTATTGGCCCTATGCCATATAGTATTCCATATATGGG
TTTTCCTATTGACGTAGATAGCCCCTCCCAATGGGCGGTCCCATATACCATATATGGGGCTTCCTAATAC
CGCCCATAGCCACTCCCCCATTGACGTCAATGGTCTCTATATATGGTCTTTCCTATTGACGTCATATGGG
CGGTCCTATTGACGTATATGGCGCCTCCCCCATTGACGTCAATTACGGTAAATGGCCCGCCTGGCTCAAT
GCCCATTGACGTCAATAGGACCACCCACCATTGACGTCAATGGGATGGCTCATTGCCCATTCATATCCGT
TCTCACGCCCCCTATTGACGTCAATGACGGTAAATGGCCCACTTGGCAGTACATCAATATCTATTAATAG
TAACTTGGCAAGTACATTACTATTGGAAGGACGCCAGGGTACATTGGCAGTACTCCCATTGACGTCAATG
GCGGTAAATGGCCCGCGATGGCTGCCAAGTACATCCCCATTGACGTCAATGGGGAGGGGCAATGACGCAA
ATGGGCGTTCCATTGACGTAAATGGGCGGTAGGCGTGCCTAATGGGAGGTCTATATAAGCAATGCTCGTT
TAGGGAAC
