>Addgene plasmid #61391 | pCS2-Cre.zf1 | addgene partial sequence | sequence record 101777 | CMV-F 5'-CGCAAATGGGCGGTAGGCGTG-3'
CTATATAAGCAATGCTCGTTTAGGGAACCGCCATTCTGCCTGGGGACGTCGGAGCAAGCTTGATTTAGGT
GACACTATAGAATACAAGCTACTTGTTCTTTTTGCAGGATCTGCCACCATGTCCAATCTTCTAACCGTCC
ACCAAAATCTACCTGCTCTGCCTGTGGATGCTACATCTGATGAGGTGAGAAAGAACCTGATGGACATGTT
CAGAGACAGACAGGCTTTCTCTGAGCACACATGGAAGATGCTGCTGTCTGTCTGCAGGAGCTGGGCTGCT
TGGTGTAAGCTGAACAACAGAAAGTGGTTCCCTGCTGAGCCTGAGGATGTGAGAGACTACCTGCTGTACC
TCCAGGCTAGAGGACTGGCTGTGAAGACAATCCAGCAGCACCTGGGACAGCTGAACATGCTGCACAGAAG
GTCTGGACTGCCTAGACCTTCTGACAGCAATGCTGTGAGCCTGGTGATGAGAAGAATCAGAAAGGAGAAT
GTGGATGCTGGAGAGAGAGCTAAGCAGGCTCTGGCTTTTGAGAGAACAGACTTTGACCAGGTGAGAAGCC
TGATGGAGAACTCTGACAGATGTCAGGACATCAGAAACCTGGCTTTCCTGGGAATTGCTTACAACACACT
GCTGAGAATTGCTGAGATTGCTAGAATCAGAGTGAAGGACATCAGCAGAACAGATGGAGGAAGAATGCTG
ATCCACATTGGAAGAACAAAGACACTGGTGAGCACAGCTGGAGTGGAGAAGGCTCTGAGCCTGGGAGTGA
CAAAGCTGGTGGAGAGATGGATCTCTGTGTCTGGAGTGGCTGATGACCCTAACAACTACCTGTTCTGTAG
AGTGAGAAAGAATGGAGTGGCTGCTCCTTCTGCTACAAGCCAGCTGAGCACAAGGGCTCTGGAGGGAATC
TTTGAGGCTACACACAGACTGATCTATGGAGCTAAGGATGACTCTGGACAGAGATACCTGGCTTGGTCTG
GACACTCTGC
