>Addgene plasmid #61391 | pCS2-Cre.zf1 | addgene partial sequence | sequence record 101779 | ColEterm 5'-agctgataccgctcgccgcagccgaacg-3'
CGAGTCAGTGAGCGAGGAAGCGGAAGAGCGCCCAATACGCAAACCGCCTCTCCCCGCGCGTTGGCCGATT
CATTAATGCAGCTGGCACGACAGGTTTCCCGACTGGAAAGCGGGCAGTGAGCGCAACGCAATTAATGTGA
GTTAGCTCACTCATTAGGCACCCCAGGCTTTACACTTTATGCTCCCGGCTCGTATGTTGTGTGGAATTGT
GAGCGGATAACAATTTCACACAGGAAACAGCTATGACCATGATTACGCCAAGCGCGCAATTAACCCTCAC
TAAAGGGAACAAAAGCTGGGTACCGGGCCCAATGCATTGGCGCCGCGGCCGCGAATTAAAAAACCTCCCA
CACCTCCCCCTGAACCTGAAACATAAAATGAATGCAATTGTTGTTGTTAACTTGTTTATTGCAGCTTATA
ATGGTTACAAATAAAGCAATAGCATCACAAATTTCACAAATAAAGCATTTTTTTCACTGCATTCTAGTTG
TGGTTTGTCCAAACTCATCAATGTATCTTATCATGTCTGGATCTACGTAATACGACTCACTATAGTTCTA
GAGGCTCGAGAGGCCTTGAATTTTTAGTCTCCATCCTCCAGCAGTCTCACCATAGCTCCTGTCTCAGAGT
CCAGGTTTCTGATGTAGTTCATCACAATGTTCACATTTGTCCATCCTCCAGCCTGCATGATCTCAGGGAT
GCTCACTCCAGCTCTAGCCATGTCTCTAGCAGCTCCCACTCTAGCAGAGTGTCCAGACCAAGCCAGGTAT
CTCTGTCCAGAGTCATCCTTAGCTCCATAGATCAGTCTGTGTGTAGCCTCAAAGATTCCCTCCAGAGCCC
TTGTGCTCAGCTGGCTTGTAGCAGAAGGAGCAGCCACTCCATTCTTTCTCACTCTACAGAACAGGTAGTT
GTTAGGGTCATCAGCCACTCCAGACACAGAGATCCATCTCTCCACCAGCTTTGTCACTCCCAGGCTCAGA
GCCTTCTCCACTCCAGCTGTGCTCACCAGTGTCTTTGTTCTTCCAATGTGGATC
